Addgene plasmid #92092: YSBE 628 : pHYG_mCherry
Purpose: Plasmid for tagging proteins in Cryptococcus neoformans; mCherry tag, HYG selection
Depositing lab: Yong-Sun Bahn. Publication: Molecular Characterization of Adenylyl Cyclase Complex Proteins Using Versatile Protein-Tagging Plasmid Systems in Cryptococcus neoformans. So YS, Yang DH, Jung KW, Huh WK, Bahn YS. J Microbiol Biotechnol. 2017 Feb 28;27(2):357-364. doi: 10.4014/jmb.1609.09036. PubMed 27780958.
Backbone
  Vector backbone: pTOP-V2
  Backbone manufacturer: Enzynomics, Korea
  Vector type: tagging proteins in Cryptococcus neoforman
  Selectable markers: Hygromycin
Growth in bacteria
  Bacterial resistance: Ampicillin and Kanamycin, 100 & 50 μg/mL
  Growth temperature: 37°C
  Growth strain: ccdB Survival
  Copy number: Unknown
Gene/Insert
  Gene/Insert name: mCherry
  Cloning method: Unknown
  Sequencing primers: 5′ M13R; 3′ M13F
Terms and licenses: Academic/Nonprofit Terms; Industry Terms: Not Available to Industry
Depositor comments: Addgene's sequencing results found K128R and Q193P mutations in mCherry. These mutations are not known to affect plasmid function.
How to cite: YSBE 628 : pHYG_mCherry was a gift from Yong-Sun Bahn (Addgene plasmid # 92092 ; http://n2t.net/addgene:92092 ; RRID:Addgene_92092)
