[The description below was written by a language model from this plasmid's Addgene catalogue record and pLannotate feature annotations shown in this document.]
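Description:
YSBE 628 : pHYG_mCherry is a 6.9 kb protein-tagging plasmid for the pathogenic yeast Cryptococcus neoformans, built in the pTOP-V2 cloning backbone. It is maintained in E. coli through a high-copy ColE1/pUC-type origin and carries two bacterial markers in tandem, a Tn5-derived NeoR/KanR gene and the β-lactamase AmpR gene, matching the recorded ampicillin plus kanamycin selection. The backbone retains the usual cloning-vector elements: a lacI remnant, CAP binding site, lac promoter and operator upstream of the cloning region, and fragments of lacZα and ccdB downstream. ccdB encodes a gyrase poison used for negative selection in such vectors. Only a partial ccdB sequence is annotated, but the record lists a ccdB-tolerant strain for propagation.

The payload lies between the lac control region and the lacZα/ccdB remnant, and both of its coding sequences are on the reverse strand relative to the lac promoter. One is mCherry, a monomeric red fluorescent protein derived from DsRed, and the other is HygR, the hygromycin phosphotransferase that serves as the selectable marker in Cryptococcus. Repository sequencing found K128R and Q193P substitutions in mCherry, which are not known to affect function. Roughly 1.1 kb between the two genes and further stretches around them are unannotated. They may hold fungal regulatory sequences for the marker and a terminator for the tag, but the record does not identify these promoters or terminators. The stated purpose is tagging C. neoformans proteins with mCherry under hygromycin selection, for example to visualise them by fluorescence. The record does not describe how the cassette is joined to a target gene or integrated. It appears to belong to a set of tagging plasmids that pair different tags and markers.
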