Features (pLannotate 1.2.2; 13 found; start..end, strand, type, name):
      2..94      +  CDS            lacI (fragment): lac repressor; lacI; The lac repressor binds to the lac operator to inhibit transcription in E. coli. This inhibition can be relieved by adding lactose or isopropyl-β-D-thiogalactopyranoside (IPTG).
    107..128     +  protein_bind   CAP binding site: CAP binding activates transcription in the presence of cAMP. E. coli catabolite activator protein
    143..173     +  promoter       lac promoter: promoter for the E. coli lac operon
    181..197     +  protein_bind   lac operator: The lac repressor binds to the lac operator to inhibit transcription in E. coli. This inhibition can be relieved by adding lactose or isopropyl-β-D-thiogalactopyranoside (IPTG). lac repressor encoded by lacI
    449..1474    -  CDS            HygR: aminoglycoside phosphotransferase from E. coli; aph(4)-Ia; confers resistance to hygromycin
   2616..3322    -  CDS            mCherry (fragment): monomeric derivative of DsRed fluorescent protein (Shaner et al., 2004) mammalian codon-optimized
   3438..3585    +  CDS            lacZα (fragment): LacZα fragment of β-galactosidase; lacZ fragment
   3595..3898    +  CDS            ccdB (fragment): CcdB, a bacterial toxin that poisons DNA gyrase; ccdB; Plasmids containing the ccdB gene cannot be propagated in standard E. coli strains.
   3946..4215    +  CDS            tnpA (fragment): TN5P_ECOLX - Also known as tnp. Experimental evidence at protein level: Swiss-Prot protein existence level 1. Mediates transposition of transposon Tn5 by a 'cut and paste' mechanism. First, the monomeric transposase binds the 19 bp inverted DNA repeats flanking the transposon. Then, dimerization of the DNA- bound transposase creates a synaptic DNA complex. After nicking of the first DNA strand, excision of the transposon proceeds through a series of intermediates. The transposase then mediates the insertion of the transposon at a new site by strand transfer. The activity of the wild- type tran
   4247..5041    +  CDS            NeoR/KanR: aminoglycoside phosphotransferase from Tn5; aph(3')-II (or nptII); confers resistance to neomycin, kanamycin, and G418 (Geneticin®)
   5042..5058    +  promoter       AmpR promoter (fragment): bla
   5059..5919    +  CDS            AmpR: β-lactamase; bla; confers resistance to ampicillin, carbenicillin, and related antibiotics
   6090..6678    +  rep_origin     ori: high-copy-number ColE1/pMB1/pBR322/pUC origin of replication
>Addgene plasmid #92092 | YSBE 628 : pHYG_mCherry | addgene full sequence | sequence record 180536 | Addgene NGS Result
AGCGCCCAATACGCAAACCGCCTCTCCCCGCGCGTTGGCCGATTCATTAATGCAGCTGGCACGACAGGTT
TCCCGACTGGAAAGCGGGCAGTGAGCGCAACGCAATTAATGTGAGTTAGCTCACTCATTAGGCACCCCAG
GCTTTACACTTTATGCTTCCGGCTCGTATGTTGTGTGGAATTGTGAGCGGATAACAATTTCACACAGGAA
ACAGCTATGACCATGATTACGCCAAGCTTGGAGCCATGAAGATCCTGAGGATTCAACGGCGTTGCTGAGG
GTGGGAAGGATGGTATTGTTGTCTGTAGATAGATTAATGGGCATATAATGTCAAAAAAGATGATTGACAC
GATGTCTGTCTCGAATTCGCAGTGTGCTAAAATTGTATCACTTCTCTAATATGTATATATACACCCTCTA
AGGAAAATTAACCCCTTACCGCCTTCACCTATTCCTTTGCCCTCGGACGAGTGCTGGGGCGTCGGTTTCC
ACTATCGGCGAGTACTTCTACACAGCCATCGGTCCAGACGGCCGCGCTTCTGCGGGCGATTTGTGTACGC
CCGACAGTCCCGGCTCCGGATCGGACGATTGCGTCGCATCGACCCTGCGCCCAAGCTGCATCATCGAAAT
TGCCGTCAACCAAGCTCTGATAGAGTTGGTCAAGACCAATGCGGAGCATATACGCCCGGAGCCGCGGCGA
TCCTGCAAGCTCCGGATGCCTCCGCTCGAAGTAGCGCGTCTGCTGCTCCATACAAGCCAACCACGGCCTC
CAGAAGAAGATGTTGGCGACCTCGTATTGGGAATCCCCGAACATCGCCTCGCTCCAGTCAATGACCGCTG
TTATGCGGCCATTGTCCGTCAGGACATTGTTGGAGCCGAAATCCGCGTGCACGAGGTGCCGGACTTCGGG
GCAGTCCTCGGCCCAAAGCATCAGCTCATCGAGAGCCTGCGCGACGGACGCACTGACGGTGTCGTCCATC
ACAGTTTGCCAGTGATACACATGGGGATCAGCAATCGCGCATATGAAATCACGCCATGTAGTGTATTGAC
CGATTCCTTGCGGTCCGAATGGGCCGAACCCGCTCGTCTGGCTAAGATCGGCCGCAGCGATCGCATCCAT
GGCCTCCGCGACCGGCTGCAGAACAGCGGGCAGTTCGGTTTCAGGCAGGTCTTGCAACGTGACACCCTGT
GCACGGCGGGAGATGCAATAGGTCAGGCTCTCGCTGAATTCCCCAATGTCAAGCACTTCCGGAATCGGGA
GCGCGGCCGATGCAAAGTGCCGATAAACATAACGATCTTTGTAGAAACCATCGGCGCAGCTATTTACCCG
CAGGACATATCCACGCCCTCCTACATCGAAGCTGAAAGCACGAGATTCTTCGCCCTCCGAGAGCTGCATC
AGGTCGGAGACGCTGTCGAACTTTTCGATCAGAAACTTCTCGACAGACGTCGCGGTGAGTTCAGGCTTTT
TCATAGACATGTTGGGCGAGTTTACTAATGGAAAAAGACAATTAGCAAAGAGGCTGCATATTAGGAGACG
CGGTGAAGATTGGGGAGGACAATAGGGTCCGTGCACCAAAAAGTCCTGACGGCAGCTCTGTTCAACGCAC
ATCCATCTCTTCCAGCTATGCGTGTGGCACCAGCACGGATGGATTGTTGCACCAAAAGGACAAGGCGAGA
TGGATGCAGGTCGAGGCGATGCGGTGCTATCGGCCCTCGTTGTCGAACGCCACGTCGTCCTCTCGGCGAC
CGTCAATCCTGGAAGGAAATGACCAAGCGTGCACCCAGCATCCAGCATCCAACATCCAGCACCCAGCACC
TAGCACCCATGATCCAATGGCCGGCATGCAGATCAGCGTGGGGAGAGCACCATCTAGCAGCCCCTGGCAG
GCCCAGCATTGTGCTCGGATGTGCGATAGGCGGTGGGTGCGATAAGGTGGATTAGTGGAGGATGGAGGAC
TGAGTGGCGGGCAAGGGAAGGGGGCGGGAAGATGACTCACCTTGGGCAGTGGGTGGGGGATGCGGTATAG
GGGATGTATGTGGATGCTGGCGGAGGATAGAAGCTGTAAGCTGAGCTGGTGCCAACGGTGACGCTGTGAG
AGTGGTCTCGGCGACCCTGACGGCGACTCGGCGTTACCCCGTGTGGCACACCGGACGCGCGTCGAGTGAC
GTTGCTGCTATTGTTGTTACCATCATCCTCTCCTCCGACAACCATACACTCAGTGCACACCATGCCACTC
GAATCCTGCATGCAAGCTTGGTACCGAGCTCGGATCCACTAGTAACGGCCGCCAGTGTGCTGGAATTCGC
CCTTGTACCAATCTATCCCTCTCTCCGAACAATCTCCACATTCCCTCCCTTCTGCTCCCTGAACCCGCAA
CACGAGCCGTCCACACTTCTTCTCAACTTTGCGCTTCTCAACTTTTGCTTATGCAATCTTGCTCCATTAT
CTATCATCCCAACTTATCCCGACTCTTCCTCGTCCCACCGCCCACCACACACCACATTACTTTCAGGCTC
CTGAATACAACACATCATTCATAAGTTCAAGTATACGCCAACATCTCTTCTTTCGTTATAAATAAAAAGA
AAGAAAGAAAGAAGAACGATTCTTTTACTTGTACAGCTCGTCCATGCCGCCGGTGGAGTGGCGGCCCTCG
GCGCGTTCGTACTGTTCCACGATGGTGTAGTCCTCGTTGTGGGAGGTGATGTCCAACTTGATGTTGACGT
TGTAGGCGCCGGGCAGCGGCACGGGCTTCTTGGCCTTGTAGGTGGTCTTGACCTCAGCGTCGTAGTGGCC
GCCGTCCTTCAGCTTCAGCCTCTGCTTGATCTCGCCCTTCAGGGCGCCGTCCTCGGGGTACATCCGCTCG
GAGGAGGCCTCCCAGCCCATGGTCTTCTTCTGCATTACGGGGCCGTCGGAGGGGAAGTTGGTGCCGCGCA
GCCTCACCTTGTAGATGAACTCGCCGTCCTGCAGGGAGGAGTCCTGGGTCACGGTCACCACGCCGCCGTC
CTCGAAGTTCATCACGCGCTCCCACTTGAAGCCCTCGGGGAAGGACAGCTTCAAGTAGTCGGGGATGTCG
GCGGGGTGCTTCACGTAGGCCTTGGAGCCGTACATGAACTGAGGGGACAGGATGTCCCAGGCGAAGGGCA
GGGGGCCACCCTTGGTCACCTTCAGCTTGGCGGTCTGGGTGCCCTCGTAGGGGCGGCCCTCGCCCTCGCC
CTCGATCTCGAACTCGTGGCCGTTCACGGAGCCCTCCATGTGCACCTTGAAGCGCATGAACTCCTTGATG
ATGGCCATGTTATCCTCCTCGCCCTTGCTCACAGAGCCACCGCCACCTGCGGCCGCAAGGGCGAATTCTG
CAGATATCCATCACACTGGCGGCCGCTCGAGCATGCATCTAGAGGGCCCAATTCGCCCTATAGTGAATCG
TATTACAATTCACTGGCCGTCGTTTTACAACGTCGTGACTGGGAAAACCCTGGCGTTACCCAACTTAATC
GCCTTGCAGCACATCCCCCTTTCGCCAGCTGGCGTAATAGCGAAGAGGCCCGCACCGATCGCCCTTCCCA
ACAGTTGCGCAGCCTATACGTACGGCAGTTTAAGGTTTACACCTATAAAAGAGAGAGCCGTTATCGTCTG
TTTGTGGATGTACAGAGTGATATTATTGACACGCCGGGGCGACGGATGGTGATCCCCCTGGCCAGTGCAC
GTCTGCTGTCAGATAAAGTCTCCCGTGAACTTTACCCGGTGGTGCATATCGGGGATGAAAGCTGGCGCAT
GATGACCACCGATATGGCCAGTGTGCCGGTCTCCGTTATCGGGGAAGAAGTGGCTGATCTCAGCCACCGC
GAAAATGACATCAAAAACGCCATTAACCTGATGTTCTGGGGAATATAAATGTCAGGCATGAGATTATCAA
AAAGGATCTTCACCTAGATCCTTTTCACGTAGAAAGCCAGTCCGCAGAAACGGTGCTGACCCCGGATGAA
TGTCAGCTACTGGGCTATCTGGACAAGGGAAAACGCAAGCGCAAAGAGAAAGCAGGTAGCTTGCAGTGGG
CTTACATGGCGATAGCTAGACTGGGCGGTTTTATGGACAGCAAGCGAACCGGAATTGCCAGCTGGGGCGC
CCTCTGGTAAGGTTGGGAAGCCCTGCAAAGTAAACTGGATGGCTTTCTTGCCGCCAAGGATCTGATGGCG
CAGGGGATCAAGCTCTGATCAAGAGACAGGATGAGGATCGTTTCGCATGATTGAACAAGATGGATTGCAC
GCAGGTTCTCCGGCCGCTTGGGTGGAGAGGCTATTCGGCTATGACTGGGCACAACAGACAATCGGCTGCT
CTGATGCCGCCGTGTTCCGGCTGTCAGCGCAGGGGCGCCCGGTTCTTTTTGTCAAGACCGACCTGTCCGG
TGCCCTGAATGAACTGCAAGACGAGGCAGCGCGGCTATCGTGGCTGGCCACGACGGGCGTTCCTTGCGCA
GCTGTGCTCGACGTTGTCACTGAAGCGGGAAGGGACTGGCTGCTATTGGGCGAAGTGCCGGGGCAGGATC
TCCTGTCATCTCACCTTGCTCCTGCCGAGAAAGTATCCATCATGGCTGATGCAATGCGGCGGCTGCATAC
GCTTGATCCGGCTACCTGCCCATTCGACCACCAAGCGAAACATCGCATCGAGCGAGCACGTACTCGGATG
GAAGCCGGTCTTGTCGATCAGGATGATCTGGACGAAGAGCATCAGGGGCTCGCGCCAGCCGAACTGTTCG
CCAGGCTCAAGGCGAGCATGCCCGACGGCGAGGATCTCGTCGTGACCCATGGCGATGCCTGCTTGCCGAA
TATCATGGTGGAAAATGGCCGCTTTTCTGGATTCATCGACTGTGGCCGGCTGGGTGTGGCGGACCGCTAT
CAGGACATAGCGTTGGCTACCCGTGATATTGCTGAAGAGCTTGGCGGCGAATGGGCTGACCGCTTCCTCG
TGCTTTACGGTATCGCCGCTCCCGATTCGCAGCGCATCGCCTTCTATCGCCTTCTTGACGAGTTCTTCTG
AATTGAAAAAGGAAGAGTATGAGTATTCAACATTTCCGTGTCGCCCTTATTCCCTTTTTTGCGGCATTTT
GCCTTCCTGTTTTTGCTCACCCAGAAACGCTGGTGAAAGTAAAAGATGCTGAAGATCAGTTGGGTGCACG
AGTGGGTTACATCGAACTGGATCTCAACAGCGGTAAGATCCTTGAGAGTTTTCGCCCCGAAGAACGTTTT
CCAATGATGAGCACTTTTAAAGTTCTGCTATGTGGCGCGGTATTATCCCGTATTGACGCCGGGCAAGAGC
AACTCGGTCGCCGCATACACTATTCTCAGAATGACTTGGTTGAGTACTCACCAGTCACAGAAAAGCATCT
TACGGATGGCATGACAGTAAGAGAATTATGCAGTGCTGCCATAACCATGAGTGATAACACTGCGGCCAAC
TTACTTCTGACAACGATCGGAGGACCGAAGGAGCTAACCGCTTTTTTGCACAACATGGGGGATCATGTAA
CTCGCCTTGATCGTTGGGAACCGGAGCTGAATGAAGCCATACCAAACGACGAGCGTGACACCACGATGCC
TGTAGCAATGGCAACAACGTTGCGCAAACTATTAACTGGCGAACTACTTACTCTAGCTTCCCGGCAACAA
TTAATAGACTGGATGGAGGCGGATAAAGTTGCAGGACCACTTCTGCGCTCGGCCCTTCCGGCTGGCTGGT
TTATTGCTGATAAATCTGGAGCCGGTGAGCGTGGGTCTCGCGGTATCATTGCAGCACTGGGGCCAGATGG
TAAGCCCTCCCGTATCGTAGTTATCTACACGACGGGGAGCCAGGCAACTATGGATGAACGAAATAGACAG
ATCGCTGAGATAGGTGCCTCACTGATTAAGCATTGGTAACTGTCAGACCAAGTTTACTCATATATACTTT
AGATTGATTTAAAACTTCATTTTTAATTTAAAAGGATCTAGGTGAAGATCCTTTTTGATAATCTCATGAC
CAAAATCCCTTAACGTGAGTTTTCGTTCCACTGAGCGTCAGACCCCGTAGAAAAGATCAAAGGATCTTCT
TGAGATCCTTTTTTTCTGCGCGTAATCTGCTGCTTGCAAACAAAAAAACCACCGCTACCAGCGGTGGTTT
GTTTGCCGGATCAAGAGCTACCAACTCTTTTTCCGAAGGTAACTGGCTTCAGCAGAGCGCAGATACCAAA
TACTGTTCTTCTAGTGTAGCCGTAGTTAGGCCACCACTTCAAGAACTCTGTAGCACCGCCTACATACCTC
GCTCTGCTAATCCTGTTACCAGTGGCTGCTGCCAGTGGCGATAAGTCGTGTCTTACCGGGTTGGATTCAA
GACGATAGTTACCGGATAAGGCGCAGCGGTCGGGCTGAACGGGGGGTTCGTGCACACAGCCCAGCTTGGA
GCGAACGACCTACACCGAACTGAGATACCTACAGCGTGAGCTATGAGAAAGCGCCACGCTTCCCGAAGGG
AGAAAGGCGGACAGGTATCCGGTAAGCGGCAGGGTCGGAACAGGAGAGCGCACGAGGGAGCTTCCAGGGG
GAAACGCCTGGTATCTTTATAGTCCTGTCGGGTTTCGCCACCTCTGACTTGAGCGTCGATTTTTGTGATG
CTCGTCAGGGGGGCGGAGCCTATGGAAAAACGCCAGCAACGCGGCCTTTTTACGGTTCCTGGCCTTTTGC
TGGCCTTTTGCTCACATGTTCTTTCCTGCGTTATCCCCTGATTCTGTGGATAACCGTATTACCGCCTTTG
AGTGAGCTGATACCGCTCGCCGCAGCCGAACGACCGAGCGCAGCGAATCAGTGAGCGAGGAAGCGGAAG
