LOCUS       Exported 6859 bp ds-DNA circular SYN 12-MAY-2021
DEFINITION  Plasmid for tagging proteins in Cryptococcus neoformans; mCherry
            tag, HYG selection.
ACCESSION   .
VERSION     .
KEYWORDS    YSBE 628 : pHYG_mCherry
SOURCE      synthetic DNA construct
  ORGANISM  synthetic DNA construct
REFERENCE   1 (bases 1 to 6859)
  AUTHORS   So YS, Yang DH, Jung KW, Huh WK, Bahn YS
  TITLE     Molecular Characterization of Adenylyl Cyclase Complex Proteins
            Using Versatile Protein-Tagging Plasmid Systems in Cryptococcus
            neoformans.
  JOURNAL   J Microbiol Biotechnol. 2017 Feb 28;27(2):357-364. doi:
            10.4014/jmb.1609.09036.
  PUBMED    27780958
REFERENCE   2 (bases 1 to 6859)
  AUTHORS   .
  TITLE     Direct Submission
  JOURNAL   Exported May 12, 2021 from SnapGene Server 1.1.58
            http://www.snapgene.com
FEATURES             Location/Qualifiers
     source          1..6859
                     /organism="synthetic DNA construct"
                     /mol_type="other DNA"
     protein_bind    107..128
                     /label=CAP binding site
                     /bound_moiety="E. coli catabolite activator protein"
                     /note="CAP binding activates transcription in the presence
                     of cAMP."
     promoter        143..173
                     /label=lac promoter
                     /note="promoter for the E. coli lac operon"
     protein_bind    181..197
                     /label=lac operator
                     /bound_moiety="lac repressor encoded by lacI"
                     /note="The lac repressor binds to the lac operator to
                     inhibit transcription in E. coli. This inhibition can be
                     relieved by adding lactose or
                     isopropyl-beta-D-thiogalactopyranoside (IPTG)."
     primer_bind     186..208
                     /label=M13/pUC Reverse
                     /note="In lacZ gene"
     primer_bind     205..221
                     /label=M13 rev
                     /note="common sequencing primer, one of multiple similar
                     variants"
     primer_bind     205..221
                     /label=M13 Reverse
                     /note="In lacZ gene. Also called M13-rev"
     CDS             complement(449..1474)
                     /codon_start=1
                     /gene="aph(4)-Ia"
                     /product="aminoglycoside phosphotransferase from E. coli"
                     /label=HygR
                     /note="confers resistance to hygromycin"
                     /translation="MKKPELTATSVEKFLIEKFDSVSDLMQLSEGEESRAFSFDVGGRG
                     YVLRVNSCADGFYKDRYVYRHFASAALPIPEVLDIGEFSESLTYCISRRAQGVTLQDLP
                     ETELPAVLQPVAEAMDAIAAADLSQTSGFGPFGPQGIGQYTTWRDFICAIADPHVYHWQ
                     TVMDDTVSASVAQALDELMLWAEDCPEVRHLVHADFGSNNVLTDNGRITAVIDWSEAMF
                     GDSQYEVANIFFWRPWLACMEQQTRYFERRHPELAGSPRLRAYMLRIGLDQLYQSLVDG
                     NFDDAAWAQGRCDAIVRSGAGTVGRTQIARRSAAVWTDGCVEVLADSGNRRPSTRPRAK
                     E"
     CDS             complement(2616..3323)
                     /codon_start=1
                     /product="monomeric derivative of DsRed fluorescent protein
                     (Shaner et al., 2004)"
                     /label=mCherry
                     /note="mammalian codon-optimized"
                     /translation="VSKGEEDNMAIIKEFMRFKVHMEGSVNGHEFEIEGEGEGRPYEGT
                     QTAKLKVTKGGPLPFAWDILSPQFMYGSKAYVKHPADIPDYLKLSFPEGFKWERVMNFE
                     DGGVVTVTQDSSLQDGEFIYKVKLRGTNFPSDGPVMQKKTMGWEASSERMYPEDGALKG
                     EIKQRLKLKDGGHYDAEVKTTYKAKKPVQLPGAYNVNIKLDITSHNEDYTIVEQYERAE
                     GRHSTGGMDELYK"
     primer_bind     complement(2894..2913)
                     /label=mCherry-F
                     /note="mCherry, forward primer"
     primer_bind     3163..3181
                     /label=mCherry-R
                     /note="mCherry, reverse primer"
     primer_bind     complement(3442..3459)
                     /label=M13 Forward
                     /note="In lacZ gene. Also called M13-F20 or M13 (-21)
                     Forward"
     primer_bind     complement(3442..3458)
                     /label=M13 fwd
                     /note="common sequencing primer, one of multiple similar
                     variants"
     primer_bind     complement(3451..3473)
                     /label=M13/pUC Forward
                     /note="In lacZ gene"
     CDS             3596..3898
                     /codon_start=1
                     /gene="ccdB"
                     /product="CcdB, a bacterial toxin that poisons DNA gyrase"
                     /label=ccdB
                     /note="Plasmids containing the ccdB gene cannot be
                     propagated in standard E. coli strains."
                     /translation="QFKVYTYKRESRYRLFVDVQSDIIDTPGRRMVIPLASARLLSDKV
                     SRELYPVVHIGDESWRMMTTDMASVPVSVIGEEVADLSHRENDIKNAINLMFWGI"
     primer_bind     3777..3796
                     /label=ccdB-fwd
                     /note="ccdB gene, forward primer"
     CDS             4247..5041
                     /codon_start=1
                     /gene="aph(3')-II (or nptII)"
                     /product="aminoglycoside phosphotransferase from Tn5"
                     /label=NeoR/KanR
                     /note="confers resistance to neomycin, kanamycin, and G418
                     (Geneticin(R))"
                     /translation="MIEQDGLHAGSPAAWVERLFGYDWAQQTIGCSDAAVFRLSAQGRP
                     VLFVKTDLSGALNELQDEAARLSWLATTGVPCAAVLDVVTEAGRDWLLLGEVPGQDLLS
                     SHLAPAEKVSIMADAMRRLHTLDPATCPFDHQAKHRIERARTRMEAGLVDQDDLDEEHQ
                     GLAPAELFARLKASMPDGEDLVVTHGDACLPNIMVENGRFSGFIDCGRLGVADRYQDIA
                     LATRDIAEELGGEWADRFLVLYGIAAPDSQRIAFYRLLDEFF"
     primer_bind     complement(4301..4320)
                     /label=Neo-R
                     /note="Neomycin resistance gene, reverse primer"
     primer_bind     4911..4930
                     /label=Neo-F
                     /note="Neomycin resistance gene, forward primer"
     CDS             5059..5919
                     /codon_start=1
                     /gene="bla"
                     /product="beta-lactamase"
                     /label=AmpR
                     /note="confers resistance to ampicillin, carbenicillin, and
                     related antibiotics"
                     /translation="MSIQHFRVALIPFFAAFCLPVFAHPETLVKVKDAEDQLGARVGYI
                     ELDLNSGKILESFRPEERFPMMSTFKVLLCGAVLSRIDAGQEQLGRRIHYSQNDLVEYS
                     PVTEKHLTDGMTVRELCSAAITMSDNTAANLLLTTIGGPKELTAFLHNMGDHVTRLDRW
                     EPELNEAIPNDERDTTMPVAMATTLRKLLTGELLTLASRQQLIDWMEADKVAGPLLRSA
                     LPAGWFIADKSGAGERGSRGIIAALGPDGKPSRIVVIYTTGSQATMDERNRQIAEIGAS
                     LIKHW"
     primer_bind     complement(5277..5296)
                     /label=Amp-R
                     /note="Ampicillin resistance gene, reverse primer"
     rep_origin      6090..6678
                     /direction=RIGHT
                     /label=ori
                     /note="high-copy-number ColE1/pMB1/pBR322/pUC origin of
                     replication"
     primer_bind     6579..6598
                     /label=pBR322ori-F
                     /note="pBR322 origin, forward primer"
ORIGIN
        1 agcgcccaat acgcaaaccg cctctccccg cgcgttggcc gattcattaa tgcagctggc
       61 acgacaggtt tcccgactgg aaagcgggca gtgagcgcaa cgcaattaat gtgagttagc
      121 tcactcatta ggcaccccag gctttacact ttatgcttcc ggctcgtatg ttgtgtggaa
      181 ttgtgagcgg ataacaattt cacacaggaa acagctatga ccatgattac gccaagcttg
      241 gagccatgaa gatcctgagg attcaacggc gttgctgagg gtgggaagga tggtattgtt
      301 gtctgtagat agattaatgg gcatataatg tcaaaaaaga tgattgacac gatgtctgtc
      361 tcgaattcgc agtgtgctaa aattgtatca cttctctaat atgtatatat acaccctcta
      421 aggaaaatta accccttacc gccttcacct attcctttgc cctcggacga gtgctggggc
      481 gtcggtttcc actatcggcg agtacttcta cacagccatc ggtccagacg gccgcgcttc
      541 tgcgggcgat ttgtgtacgc ccgacagtcc cggctccgga tcggacgatt gcgtcgcatc
      601 gaccctgcgc ccaagctgca tcatcgaaat tgccgtcaac caagctctga tagagttggt
      661 caagaccaat gcggagcata tacgcccgga gccgcggcga tcctgcaagc tccggatgcc
      721 tccgctcgaa gtagcgcgtc tgctgctcca tacaagccaa ccacggcctc cagaagaaga
      781 tgttggcgac ctcgtattgg gaatccccga acatcgcctc gctccagtca atgaccgctg
      841 ttatgcggcc attgtccgtc aggacattgt tggagccgaa atccgcgtgc acgaggtgcc
      901 ggacttcggg gcagtcctcg gcccaaagca tcagctcatc gagagcctgc gcgacggacg
      961 cactgacggt gtcgtccatc acagtttgcc agtgatacac atggggatca gcaatcgcgc
     1021 atatgaaatc acgccatgta gtgtattgac cgattccttg cggtccgaat gggccgaacc
     1081 cgctcgtctg gctaagatcg gccgcagcga tcgcatccat ggcctccgcg accggctgca
     1141 gaacagcggg cagttcggtt tcaggcaggt cttgcaacgt gacaccctgt gcacggcggg
     1201 agatgcaata ggtcaggctc tcgctgaatt ccccaatgtc aagcacttcc ggaatcggga
     1261 gcgcggccga tgcaaagtgc cgataaacat aacgatcttt gtagaaacca tcggcgcagc
     1321 tatttacccg caggacatat ccacgccctc ctacatcgaa gctgaaagca cgagattctt
     1381 cgccctccga gagctgcatc aggtcggaga cgctgtcgaa cttttcgatc agaaacttct
     1441 cgacagacgt cgcggtgagt tcaggctttt tcatagacat gttgggcgag tttactaatg
     1501 gaaaaagaca attagcaaag aggctgcata ttaggagacg cggtgaagat tggggaggac
     1561 aatagggtcc gtgcaccaaa aagtcctgac ggcagctctg ttcaacgcac atccatctct
     1621 tccagctatg cgtgtggcac cagcacggat ggattgttgc accaaaagga caaggcgaga
     1681 tggatgcagg tcgaggcgat gcggtgctat cggccctcgt tgtcgaacgc cacgtcgtcc
     1741 tctcggcgac cgtcaatcct ggaaggaaat gaccaagcgt gcacccagca tccagcatcc
     1801 aacatccagc acccagcacc tagcacccat gatccaatgg ccggcatgca gatcagcgtg
     1861 gggagagcac catctagcag cccctggcag gcccagcatt gtgctcggat gtgcgatagg
     1921 cggtgggtgc gataaggtgg attagtggag gatggaggac tgagtggcgg gcaagggaag
     1981 ggggcgggaa gatgactcac cttgggcagt gggtggggga tgcggtatag gggatgtatg
     2041 tggatgctgg cggaggatag aagctgtaag ctgagctggt gccaacggtg acgctgtgag
     2101 agtggtctcg gcgaccctga cggcgactcg gcgttacccc gtgtggcaca ccggacgcgc
     2161 gtcgagtgac gttgctgcta ttgttgttac catcatcctc tcctccgaca accatacact
     2221 cagtgcacac catgccactc gaatcctgca tgcaagcttg gtaccgagct cggatccact
     2281 agtaacggcc gccagtgtgc tggaattcgc ccttagtacc aatctatccc tctctccgaa
     2341 caatctccac attccctccc ttctgctccc tgaacccgca acacgagccg tccacacttc
     2401 ttctcaactt tgcgcttctc aacttttgct tatgcaatct tgctccacca tctatcatcc
     2461 caacttatcc cgactcttcc tcgtcccacc gcccaccaca caccacatta ctttcaggct
     2521 cctgaataca acacatcatt cataagttca agtatacgcc aacatctctt ctttcgttat
     2581 aaataaaaag aaagaaagaa agaagaacga ttcttttact tgtacagctc gtccatgccg
     2641 ccggtggagt ggcggccctc ggcgcgttcg tactgttcca cgatggtgta gtcctcgttg
     2701 tgggaggtga tgtccaactt gatgttgacg ttgtaggcgc cgggcagctg cacgggcttc
     2761 ttggccttgt aggtggtctt gacctcagcg tcgtagtggc cgccgtcctt cagcttcagc
     2821 ctctgcttga tctcgccctt cagggcgccg tcctcggggt acatccgctc ggaggaggcc
     2881 tcccagccca tggtcttctt ctgcattacg gggccgtcgg aggggaagtt ggtgccgcgc
     2941 agcttcacct tgtagatgaa ctcgccgtcc tgcagggagg agtcctgggt cacggtcacc
     3001 acgccgccgt cctcgaagtt catcacgcgc tcccacttga agccctcggg gaaggacagc
     3061 ttcaagtagt cggggatgtc ggcggggtgc ttcacgtagg ccttggagcc gtacatgaac
     3121 tgaggggaca ggatgtccca ggcgaagggc agggggccac ccttggtcac cttcagcttg
     3181 gcggtctggg tgccctcgta ggggcggccc tcgccctcgc cctcgatctc gaactcgtgg
     3241 ccgttcacgg agccctccat gtgcaccttg aagcgcatga actccttgat gatggccatg
     3301 ttatcctcct cgcccttgct cacagagcca ccgccacctg cggccgcagg gcgaattctg
     3361 cagatatcca tcacactggc ggccgctcga gcatgcatct agagggccca attcgcccta
     3421 tagtgaatcg tattacaatt cactggccgt cgttttacaa cgtcgtgact gggaaaaccc
     3481 tggcgttacc caacttaatc gccttgcagc acatccccct ttcgccagct ggcgtaatag
     3541 cgaagaggcc cgcaccgatc gcccttccca acagttgcgc agcctatacg tacggcagtt
     3601 taaggtttac acctataaaa gagagagccg ttatcgtctg tttgtggatg tacagagtga
     3661 tattattgac acgccggggc gacggatggt gatccccctg gccagtgcac gtctgctgtc
     3721 agataaagtc tcccgtgaac tttacccggt ggtgcatatc ggggatgaaa gctggcgcat
     3781 gatgaccacc gatatggcca gtgtgccggt ctccgttatc ggggaagaag tggctgatct
     3841 cagccaccgc gaaaatgaca tcaaaaacgc cattaacctg atgttctggg gaatataaat
     3901 gtcaggcatg agattatcaa aaaggatctt cacctagatc cttttcacgt agaaagccag
     3961 tccgcagaaa cggtgctgac cccggatgaa tgtcagctac tgggctatct ggacaaggga
     4021 aaacgcaagc gcaaagagaa agcaggtagc ttgcagtggg cttacatggc gatagctaga
     4081 ctgggcggtt ttatggacag caagcgaacc ggaattgcca gctggggcgc cctctggtaa
     4141 ggttgggaag ccctgcaaag taaactggat ggctttcttg ccgccaagga tctgatggcg
     4201 caggggatca agctctgatc aagagacagg atgaggatcg tttcgcatga ttgaacaaga
     4261 tggattgcac gcaggttctc cggccgcttg ggtggagagg ctattcggct atgactgggc
     4321 acaacagaca atcggctgct ctgatgccgc cgtgttccgg ctgtcagcgc aggggcgccc
     4381 ggttcttttt gtcaagaccg acctgtccgg tgccctgaat gaactgcaag acgaggcagc
     4441 gcggctatcg tggctggcca cgacgggcgt tccttgcgca gctgtgctcg acgttgtcac
     4501 tgaagcggga agggactggc tgctattggg cgaagtgccg gggcaggatc tcctgtcatc
     4561 tcaccttgct cctgccgaga aagtatccat catggctgat gcaatgcggc ggctgcatac
     4621 gcttgatccg gctacctgcc cattcgacca ccaagcgaaa catcgcatcg agcgagcacg
     4681 tactcggatg gaagccggtc ttgtcgatca ggatgatctg gacgaagagc atcaggggct
     4741 cgcgccagcc gaactgttcg ccaggctcaa ggcgagcatg cccgacggcg aggatctcgt
     4801 cgtgacccat ggcgatgcct gcttgccgaa tatcatggtg gaaaatggcc gcttttctgg
     4861 attcatcgac tgtggccggc tgggtgtggc ggaccgctat caggacatag cgttggctac
     4921 ccgtgatatt gctgaagagc ttggcggcga atgggctgac cgcttcctcg tgctttacgg
     4981 tatcgccgct cccgattcgc agcgcatcgc cttctatcgc cttcttgacg agttcttctg
     5041 aattgaaaaa ggaagagtat gagtattcaa catttccgtg tcgcccttat tccctttttt
     5101 gcggcatttt gccttcctgt ttttgctcac ccagaaacgc tggtgaaagt aaaagatgct
     5161 gaagatcagt tgggtgcacg agtgggttac atcgaactgg atctcaacag cggtaagatc
     5221 cttgagagtt ttcgccccga agaacgtttt ccaatgatga gcacttttaa agttctgcta
     5281 tgtggcgcgg tattatcccg tattgacgcc gggcaagagc aactcggtcg ccgcatacac
     5341 tattctcaga atgacttggt tgagtactca ccagtcacag aaaagcatct tacggatggc
     5401 atgacagtaa gagaattatg cagtgctgcc ataaccatga gtgataacac tgcggccaac
     5461 ttacttctga caacgatcgg aggaccgaag gagctaaccg cttttttgca caacatgggg
     5521 gatcatgtaa ctcgccttga tcgttgggaa ccggagctga atgaagccat accaaacgac
     5581 gagcgtgaca ccacgatgcc tgtagcaatg gcaacaacgt tgcgcaaact attaactggc
     5641 gaactactta ctctagcttc ccggcaacaa ttaatagact ggatggaggc ggataaagtt
     5701 gcaggaccac ttctgcgctc ggcccttccg gctggctggt ttattgctga taaatctgga
     5761 gccggtgagc gtgggtctcg cggtatcatt gcagcactgg ggccagatgg taagccctcc
     5821 cgtatcgtag ttatctacac gacggggagc caggcaacta tggatgaacg aaatagacag
     5881 atcgctgaga taggtgcctc actgattaag cattggtaac tgtcagacca agtttactca
     5941 tatatacttt agattgattt aaaacttcat ttttaattta aaaggatcta ggtgaagatc
     6001 ctttttgata atctcatgac caaaatccct taacgtgagt tttcgttcca ctgagcgtca
     6061 gaccccgtag aaaagatcaa aggatcttct tgagatcctt tttttctgcg cgtaatctgc
     6121 tgcttgcaaa caaaaaaacc accgctacca gcggtggttt gtttgccgga tcaagagcta
     6181 ccaactcttt ttccgaaggt aactggcttc agcagagcgc agataccaaa tactgttctt
     6241 ctagtgtagc cgtagttagg ccaccacttc aagaactctg tagcaccgcc tacatacctc
     6301 gctctgctaa tcctgttacc agtggctgct gccagtggcg ataagtcgtg tcttaccggg
     6361 ttggattcaa gacgatagtt accggataag gcgcagcggt cgggctgaac ggggggttcg
     6421 tgcacacagc ccagcttgga gcgaacgacc tacaccgaac tgagatacct acagcgtgag
     6481 ctatgagaaa gcgccacgct tcccgaaggg agaaaggcgg acaggtatcc ggtaagcggc
     6541 agggtcggaa caggagagcg cacgagggag cttccagggg gaaacgcctg gtatctttat
     6601 agtcctgtcg ggtttcgcca cctctgactt gagcgtcgat ttttgtgatg ctcgtcaggg
     6661 gggcggagcc tatggaaaaa cgccagcaac gcggcctttt tacggttcct ggccttttgc
     6721 tggccttttg ctcacatgtt ctttcctgcg ttatcccctg attctgtgga taaccgtatt
     6781 accgcctttg agtgagctga taccgctcgc cgcagccgaa cgaccgagcg cagcgaatca
     6841 gtgagcgagg aagcggaag
//
